Addgene plasmid #117441: LN58
Purpose: Expression ELMOD2
Depositing lab: Richard Kahn.
Backbone
  Vector backbone: pcDNA3.1
  Vector type: Mammalian Expression
Growth in bacteria
  Bacterial resistance: Ampicillin, 100 μg/mL
  Growth temperature: 37°C
  Growth strain: DH5alpha
  Copy number: High Copy
Gene/Insert
  Gene/Insert name: ELMOD2
  Species: H. sapiens (human)
  Insert size (bp): 879
  Entrez Gene: ELMOD2 (a.k.a. 9830169G11Rik)
  Tag / fusion protein: myc/his (C terminal on insert)
  Cloning method: Unknown
Terms and licenses: Academic/Nonprofit Terms; Industry Terms: Not Available to Industry
How to cite: LN58 was a gift from Richard Kahn (Addgene plasmid # 117441 ; http://n2t.net/addgene:117441 ; RRID:Addgene_117441)
