[The description below was written by a language model from this plasmid's Addgene catalogue record and pLannotate feature annotations shown in this document.]
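Description:
LN58 is a mammalian expression plasmid built on the pcDNA3.1 backbone that carries the human ELMOD2 coding sequence (879 bp) for expression in cultured cells. In the roughly 6.3 kb sequenced record, ELMOD2 sits downstream of the human cytomegalovirus immediate early enhancer and promoter, which drive strong constitutive transcription in most mammalian cell lines, and upstream of the bovine growth hormone polyadenylation signal. A T7 promoter lies between the CMV promoter and the insert, which allows in vitro transcription or sequencing from that end. The catalogue entry records a C-terminal myc/His tag on the insert; the feature table does not annotate these epitopes separately, although there is an unannotated stretch between the end of the ELMOD2 CDS and the bGH signal where such a tag would lie. ELMOD2 is annotated as a GTPase-activating protein acting on Arf-family GTPases such as ARL2, ARL3, ARF1 and ARF6, with a further role in interferon-related antiviral responses.

The plasmid is propagated in E. coli through a high-copy ColE1/pUC-type origin with ampicillin selection from the β-lactamase gene and its own promoter. An f1 origin is also present, permitting single-stranded DNA production. For mammalian cells, an SV40 early promoter drives the neomycin phosphotransferase gene, terminated by the SV40 poly(A) signal, so that stable transfectants can be selected with G418. Several short annotated fragments (HIV-1 LTR, ble, lacI, bom) are most likely backbone remnants or annotation matches rather than functional elements. The stated purpose is simply expression of ELMOD2; the tag would support detection or purification of the protein.
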