Features (pLannotate 1.2.2; 20 found; start..end, strand, type, name):
     87..466     +  enhancer       CMV enhancer: human cytomegalovirus immediate early enhancer
    467..670     +  promoter       CMV promoter: human cytomegalovirus (CMV) immediate early promoter
    666..699     +  LTR            5' LTR (truncated) (fragment): truncated 5' long terminal repeat (LTR) from HIV-1
    715..733     +  promoter       T7 promoter: promoter for bacteriophage T7 RNA polymerase
    779..1657    +  CDS            ELMOD2: ELMD2_HUMAN - Experimental evidence at protein level: Swiss-Prot protein existence level 1. Acts as a GTPase-activating protein (GAP) toward guanine nucleotide exchange factors like ARL2, ARL3, ARF1 and ARF6, but not for GTPases outside the Arf family. Regulates IFN-related antiviral responses. From Homo sapiens (Human).
   1770..1994    +  polyA_signal   bGH poly(A) signal: bovine growth hormone polyadenylation signal
   1998..2019    +  promoter       SV40 promoter (fragment): SV40 enhancer and early promoter
   2040..2468    +  rep_origin     f1 ori (sequence partly withheld): f1 bacteriophage origin of replication; arrow indicates direction of (+) strand synthesis
   2482..2811    +  promoter       SV40 promoter: SV40 enhancer and early promoter
   2878..3669    +  CDS            neo: KKA2_KLEPN - Also known as kan, nptII. Experimental evidence at protein level: Swiss-Prot protein existence level 1. Resistance to kanamycin, neomycin, paromomycin, ribostamycin, butirosin and gentamicin B. From Klebsiella pneumoniae.
   3695..3853    +  CDS            ble (fragment): BLE_KLEPN - Experimental evidence at protein level: Swiss-Prot protein existence level 1. Binding protein with a strong affinity to the bleomycin family of antibiotics. Binds to CL990; an antimitotic-antibiotic compound. From Klebsiella pneumoniae.
   3848..3969    +  polyA_signal   SV40 poly(A) signal: SV40 polyadenylation signal
   4042..4058    -  protein_bind   lac operator: The lac repressor binds to the lac operator to inhibit transcription in E. coli. This inhibition can be relieved by adding lactose or isopropyl-β-D-thiogalactopyranoside (IPTG). lac repressor encoded by lacI
   4066..4096    -  promoter       lac promoter: promoter for the E. coli lac operon
   4111..4132    -  protein_bind   CAP binding site: CAP binding activates transcription in the presence of cAMP. E. coli catabolite activator protein
   4145..4237    -  CDS            lacI (fragment): lac repressor; lacI; The lac repressor binds to the lac operator to inhibit transcription in E. coli. This inhibition can be relieved by adding lactose or isopropyl-β-D-thiogalactopyranoside (IPTG).
   4420..5008    -  rep_origin     ori: high-copy-number ColE1/pMB1/pBR322/pUC origin of replication
   5179..6039    -  CDS            AmpR: β-lactamase; bla; confers resistance to ampicillin, carbenicillin, and related antibiotics
   6040..6144    -  promoter       AmpR promoter: bla
   6203..6255    -  misc_feature   bom (fragment): basis of mobility region from pBR322
>Addgene plasmid #117441 | LN58 | addgene full sequence | sequence record 226722 | Addgene NGS Result
AGGCTTGACCGACAATTGCATGAAGAATCTGCTTAGGGTTAGGCGTTTTGCGCTGCTTCGCGATGTACGG
GCCAGATATACGCGTTGACATTGATTATTGACTAGTTATTAATAGTAATCAATTACGGGGTCATTAGTTC
ATAGCCCATATATGGAGTTCCGCGTTACATAACTTACGGTAAATGGCCCGCCTGGCTGACCGCCCAACGA
CCCCCGCCCATTGACGTCAATAATGACGTATGTTCCCATAGTAACGCCAATAGGGACTTTCCATTGACGT
CAATGGGTGGAGTATTTACGGTAAACTGCCCACTTGGCAGTACATCAAGTGTATCATATGCCAAGTACGC
CCCCTATTGACGTCAATGACGGTAAATGGCCCGCCTGGCATTATGCCCAGTACATGACCTTATGGGACTT
TCCTACTTGGCAGTACATCTACGTATTAGTCATCGCTATTACCATGGTGATGCGGTTTTGGCAGTACATC
AATGGGCGTGGATAGCGGTTTGACTCACGGGGATTTCCAAGTCTCCACCCCATTGACGTCAATGGGAGTT
TGTTTTGGCACCAAAATCAACGGGACTTTCCAAAATGTCGTAACAACTCCGCCCCATTGACGCAAATGGG
CGGTAGGCGTGTACGGTGGGAGGTCTATATAAGCAGAGCTCTCTGGCTAACTAGAGAACCCACTGCTTAC
TGGCTTATCGAAATTAATACGACTCACTATAGGGAGACCCAAGCTGGCTAGTTAAGCTTGGTACCGAGCT
CGGATCCAATGTTTATTTCTTTGTGGGAGTTCTTCTATGGGCACTTTTTTCGATTTTGGATGAAATGGCT
ATTACGACAGATGACTGGGAAGTGTGAATTGCAGCGAATATTTGATACCTATGTAGGTGCACAAAGGACA
CACAGGATAGAAAATTCCTTGACATACTCCAAGAATAAGGTTTTACAGAAGGCGACACATGTTGTTCAGA
GTGAAGTGGACAAATATGTAGATGATATTATGAAGGAAAAGAATATTAACCCTGAGAAGGATGCCAGTTT
TAAAATATGCATGAAGATGTGCTTACTGCAGATAACTGGTTATAAACAGCTGTATTTGGATGTAGAAAGT
GTGAGGAAAAGGCCATATGATTCTGATAACCTACAGCATGAAGAGCTACTCATGAAGCTTTGGAATCTTC
TAATGCCCACGAAGAAGTTAAACGCTAGAATCTCCAAGCAGTGGGCTGAAATTGGTTTTCAGGGTGATGA
TCCCAAGACAGACTTCAGAGGCATGGGCATACTTGGGTTAATCAATCTTGTGTATTTCAGTGAAAATTAC
ACTAGTGAAGCTCATCAGATTCTTTCCCGTTCAAATCATCCAAAATTAGGGTATTCTTATGCAATAGTTG
GAATCAATCTTACAGAGATGGCTTATAGCTTACTGAAGAGTGAAGCTTTGAAGTTTCATCTCTATAACCT
TGTTCCTGGTATACCAACAATGGAACACTTTCATCAGTTTTACTGTTATCTTGTCTATGAATTTGACAAG
TTTTGGTTTGAAGAAGAACCAGAAAGCATTATGTATTTCAATTTGTATAGAGAGAAGTTTCATGAAAAGA
TTAAAGGACTTTTACTGGATTGTAATGTAGCACTTACTTTAAAAGTACTCGAGTCTAGAGGGCCCTTCGA
ACAAAAACTCATCTCAGAAGAGGATCTGAATATGCATACCGGTCATCATCACCATCACCATTGAGTTTAA
ACCCGCTGATCAGCCTCGACTGTGCCTTCTAGTTGCCAGCCATCTGTTGTTTGCCCCTCCCCCGTGCCTT
CCTTGACCCTGGAAGGTGCCACTCCCACTGTCCTTTCCTAATAAAATGAGGAAATTGCATCGCATTGTCT
GAGTAGGTGTCATTCTATTCTGGGGGGTGGGGTGGGGCAGGACAGCAAGGGGGAGGATTGGGAAGACAAT
AGCAGGCATGCTGGGGATGCGGTGGGCTCTATGGCTTCTGAGGCGGAAAGAACCAGCTGGGGCTCTAGGG
GGTATCCCC
[124 nt withheld, positions 2040-2163]
C
[91 nt withheld, positions 2165-2255]
A
[49 nt withheld, positions 2257-2305]
CCTTTGACGTTGGAGTCCACGTTCTTT
[37 nt withheld, positions 2333-2369]
ACCCTATCTCGGTCTATTCTTTTGATTTATAAGGGATTTTGCCGATTTCGGCCTATTGGTTAAAAAATGA
GCTGATTTAACAAAAATTTAACGCGAATTAATTCTGTGGAATGTGTGTCAGTTAGGGTGTGGAAAGTCCC
CAGGCTCCCCAGCAGGCAGAAGTATGCAAAGCATGCATCTCAATTAGTCAGCAACCAGGTGTGGAAAGTC
CCCAGGCTCCCCAGCAGGCAGAAGTATGCAAAGCATGCATCTCAATTAGTCAGCAACCATAGTCCCGCCC
CTAACTCCGCCCATCCCGCCCCTAACTCCGCCCAGTTCCGCCCATTCTCCGCCCCATGGCTGACTAATTT
TTTTTATTTATGCAGAGGCCGAGGCCGCCTCTGCCTCTGAGCTATTCCAGAAGTAGTGAGGAGGCTTTTT
TGGAGGCCTAGGCTTTTGCAAAAAGCTCCCGGGAGCTTGTATATCCATTTTCGGATCTGATCAAGAGACA
GGATGAGGATCGTTTCGCATGATTGAACAAGATGGATTGCACGCAGGTTCTCCGGCCGCTTGGGTGGAGA
GGCTATTCGGCTATGACTGGGCACAACAGACAATCGGCTGCTCTGATGCCGCCGTGTTCCGGCTGTCAGC
GCAGGGGCGCCCGGTTCTTTTTGTCAAGACCGACCTGTCCGGTGCCCTGAATGAACTGCAGGACGAGGCA
GCGCGGCTATCGTGGCTGGCCACGACGGGCGTTCCTTGCGCAGCTGTGCTCGACGTTGTCACTGAAGCGG
GAAGGGACTGGCTGCTATTGGGCGAAGTGCCGGGGCAGGATCTCCTGTCATCTCACCTTGCTCCTGCCGA
GAAAGTATCCATCATGGCTGATGCAATGCGGCGGCTGCATACGCTTGATCCGGCTACCTGCCCATTCGAC
CACCAAGCGAAACATCGCATCGAGCGAGCACGTACTCGGATGGAAGCCGGTCTTGTCGATCAGGATGATC
TGGACGAAGAGCATCAGGGGCTCGCGCCAGCCGAACTGTTCGCCAGGCTCAAGGCGCGCATGCCCGACGG
CGAGGATCTCGTCGTGACCCATGGCGATGCCTGCTTGCCGAATATCATGGTGGAAAATGGCCGCTTTTCT
GGATTCATCGACTGTGGCCGGCTGGGTGTGGCGGACCGCTATCAGGACATAGCGTTGGCTACCCGTGATA
TTGCTGAAGAGCTTGGCGGCGAATGGGCTGACCGCTTCCTCGTGCTTTACGGTATCGCCGCTCCCGATTC
GCAGCGCATCGCCTTCTATCGCCTTCTTGACGAGTTCTTCTGAGCGGGACTCTGGGGTTCGCGAAATGAC
CGACCAAGCGACGCCCAACCTGCCATCACGAGATTTCGATTCCACCGCCGCCTTCTATGAAAGGTTGGGC
TTCGGAATCGTTTTCCGGGACGCCGGCTGGATGATCCTCCAGCGCGGGGATCTCATGCTGGAGTTCTTCG
CCCACCCCAACTTGTTTATTGCAGCTTATAATGGTTACAAATAAAGCAATAGCATCACAAATTTCACAAA
TAAAGCATTTTTTTCACTGCATTCTAGTTGTGGTTTGTCCAAACTCATCAATGTATCTTATCATGTCTGT
ATACCGTCGACCTCTAGCTAGAGCTTGGCGTAATCATGGTCATAGCTGTTTCCTGTGTGAAATTGTTATC
CGCTCACAATTCCACACAACATACGAGCCGGAAGCATAAAGTGTAAAGCCTGGGGTGCCTAATGAGTGAG
CTAACTCACATTAATTGCGTTGCGCTCACTGCCCGCTTTCCAGTCGGGAAACCTGTCGTGCCAGCTGCAT
TAATGAATCGGCCAACGCGCGGGGAGAGGCGGTTTGCGTATTGGGCGCTCTTCCGCTTCCTCGCTCACTG
ACTCGCTGCGCTCGGTCGTTCGGCTGCGGCGAGCGGTATCAGCTCACTCAAAGGCGGTAATACGGTTATC
CACAGAATCAGGGGATAACGCAGGAAAGAACATGTGAGCAAAAGGCCAGCAAAAGGCCAGGAACCGTAAA
AAGGCCGCGTTGCTGGCGTTTTTCCATAGGCTCCGCCCCCCTGACGAGCATCACAAAAATCGACGCTCAA
GTCAGAGGTGGCGAAACCCGACAGGACTATAAAGATACCAGGCGTTTCCCCCTGGAAGCTCCCTCGTGCG
CTCTCCTGTTCCGACCCTGCCGCTTACCGGATACCTGTCCGCCTTTCTCCCTTCGGGAAGCGTGGCGCTT
TCTCATAGCTCACGCTGTAGGTATCTCAGTTCGGTGTAGGTCGTTCGCTCCAAGCTGGGCTGTGTGCACG
AACCCCCCGTTCAGCCCGACCGCTGCGCCTTATCCGGTAACTATCGTCTTGAGTCCAACCCGGTAAGACA
CGACTTATCGCCACTGGCAGCAGCCACTGGTAACAGGATTAGCAGAGCGAGGTATGTAGGCGGTGCTACA
GAGTTCTTGAAGTGGTGGCCTAACTACGGCTACACTAGAAGAACAGTATTTGGTATCTGCGCTCTGCTGA
AGCCAGTTACCTTCGGAAAAAGAGTTGGTAGCTCTTGATCCGGCAAACAAACCACCGCTGGTAGCGGTGG
TTTTTTTGTTTGCAAGCAGCAGATTACGCGCAGAAAAAAAGGATCTCAAGAAGATCCTTTGATCTTTTCT
ACGGGGTCTGACGCTCAGTGGAACGAAAACTCACGTTAAGGGATTTTGGTCATGAGATTATCAAAAAGGA
TCTTCACCTAGATCCTTTTAAATTAAAAATGAAGTTTTAAATCAATCTAAAGTATATATGAGTAAACTTG
GTCTGACAGTTACCAATGCTTAATCAGTGAGGCACCTATCTCAGCGATCTGTCTATTTCGTTCATCCATA
GTTGCCTGACTCCCCGTCGTGTAGATAACTACGATACGGGAGGGCTTACCATCTGGCCCCAGTGCTGCAA
TGATACCGCGAGACCCACGCTCACCGGCTCCAGATTTATCAGCAATAAACCAGCCAGCCGGAAGGGCCGA
GCGCAGAAGTGGTCCTGCAACTTTATCCGCCTCCATCCAGTCTATTAATTGTTGCCGGGAAGCTAGAGTA
AGTAGTTCGCCAGTTAATAGTTTGCGCAACGTTGTTGCCATTGCTACAGGCATCGTGGTGTCACGCTCGT
CGTTTGGTATGGCTTCATTCAGCTCCGGTTCCCAACGATCAAGGCGAGTTACATGATCCCCCATGTTGTG
CAAAAAAGCGGTTAGCTCCTTCGGTCCTCCGATCGTTGTCAGAAGTAAGTTGGCCGCAGTGTTATCACTC
ATGGTTATGGCAGCACTGCATAATTCTCTTACTGTCATGCCATCCGTAAGATGCTTTTCTGTGACTGGTG
AGTACTCAACCAAGTCATTCTGAGAATAGTGTATGCGGCGACCGAGTTGCTCTTGCCCGGCGTCAATACG
GGATAATACCGCGCCACATAGCAGAACTTTAAAAGTGCTCATCATTGGAAAACGTTCTTCGGGGCGAAAA
CTCTCAAGGATCTTACCGCTGTTGAGATCCAGTTCGATGTAACCCACTCGTGCACCCAACTGATCTTCAG
CATCTTTTACTTTCACCAGCGTTTCTGGGTGAGCAAAAACAGGAAGGCAAAATGCCGCAAAAAAGGGAAT
AAGGGCGACACGGAAATGTTGAATACTCATACTCTTCCTTTTTCAATATTATTGAAGCATTTATCAGGGT
TATTGTCTCATGAGCGGATACATATTTGAATGTATTTAGAAAAATAAACAAATAGGGGTTCCGCGCACAT
TTCCCCGAAAAGTGCCACCTGACGTCGACGGATCGGGAGATCTCCCGATCCCCTATGGTGCACTCTCAGT
ACAATCTGCTCTGATGCCGCATAGTTAAGCCAGTATCTGCTCCCTGCTTGTGTGTTGGAGGTCGCTGAGT
AGTGCGCGAGCAAAATTTAAGCTACAACAAGGCA
